Addgene plasmid #55118: mCherry-PDHA1-N-10
Purpose: Localization: Mitochondria, Excitation: 587, Emission: 610
Depositing lab: Michael Davidson. Depositing organization: Florida State University, Tallahassee.
Backbone
  Vector backbone: mCherry-N1
  Backbone size w/o insert (bp): 4750
  Vector type: Mammalian Expression
  Selectable markers: Neomycin (select with G418)
Growth in bacteria
  Bacterial resistance: Kanamycin, 50 μg/mL
  Growth temperature: 37°C
  Growth strain: DH5alpha
  Copy number: High Copy
Gene/Insert
  Gene/Insert name: PDHA1 (alt name: NM_000284)
  Species: H. sapiens (human)
  Entrez Gene: PDHA1 (a.k.a. E1alpha, PDHA, PDHAD, PDHCE1A, PHE1A)
  Promoter: CMV
  Tag / fusion protein: mCherry (C terminal on backbone)
  Cloning method: Unknown
  Sequencing primers: 5′ CMV-F; 3′ SV40pA-R
Terms and licenses: Academic/Nonprofit Terms; Industry Terms: Not Available to Industry
Depositor comments: . Excitation = 587; Emission = 610
How to cite: mCherry-PDHA1-N-10 was a gift from Michael Davidson (Addgene plasmid # 55118 ; http://n2t.net/addgene:55118 ; RRID:Addgene_55118)
