[The description below was written by a language model from this plasmid's Addgene catalogue record and pLannotate feature annotations shown in this document.]
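Description:
mCherry-PDHA1-N-10 is a mammalian expression plasmid built on the mCherry-N1 backbone, designed to express human PDHA1 (the E1 alpha subunit of the pyruvate dehydrogenase complex) as a fusion with the red fluorescent protein mCherry. The sequenced record is 5,851 nt. The human cytomegalovirus immediate early enhancer and promoter drive the PDHA1 coding sequence, which is followed after a short gap of about 30 nt, presumably a linker, by the mCherry coding sequence, so the fluorescent protein sits at the C terminus of PDHA1. This arrangement leaves the N terminus of PDHA1 free, consistent with the mitochondrial localization given as the construct's purpose. The transcript is terminated by an SV40 polyadenylation signal. The short large T antigen fragment annotated just before this signal is most likely part of the same SV40-derived region rather than a functional element.

The plasmid replicates in bacteria at high copy from a ColE1/pUC-type origin and also carries an f1 bacteriophage origin. A single Tn5 aminoglycoside phosphotransferase gene (NeoR/KanR) provides selection in both hosts. A bacterial bla promoter allows kanamycin selection in E. coli, while the adjacent SV40 enhancer and early promoter drive expression for G418 selection in mammalian cells, with an HSV thymidine kinase polyadenylation signal downstream. The annotated ble and bGH poly(A) fragments are partial matches with no evident functional role.

The construct serves as a red fluorescent marker of mitochondria for imaging in transfected mammalian cells, with recorded excitation and emission maxima of 587 and 610 nm. The cloning method is not stated in the record.
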