Features (pLannotate 1.2.2; 14 found; start..end, strand, type, name):
    114..908     +  CDS            NeoR/KanR: aminoglycoside phosphotransferase from Tn5; aph(3')-II (or nptII); confers resistance to neomycin, kanamycin, and G418 (Geneticin®)
    929..1081    +  CDS            ble (fragment): BLE_KLEPN - Experimental evidence at protein level: Swiss-Prot protein existence level 1. Binding protein with a strong affinity to the bleomycin family of antibiotics. Binds to CL990; an antimitotic-antibiotic compound. From Klebsiella pneumoniae.
   1140..1187    +  polyA_signal   HSV TK poly(A) signal: herpes simplex virus thymidine kinase polyadenylation signal (Cole and Stacy, 1985)
   1278..1294    -  polyA_signal   bGH poly(A) signal (fragment): bovine growth hormone polyadenylation signal
   1516..2104    +  rep_origin     ori: high-copy-number ColE1/pMB1/pBR322/pUC origin of replication
   2279..2582    +  enhancer       CMV enhancer: human cytomegalovirus immediate early enhancer
   2583..2786    +  promoter       CMV promoter: human cytomegalovirus (CMV) immediate early promoter
   2824..3993    +  CDS            PDHA1: ODPA_HUMAN - Also known as PHE1A. Experimental evidence at protein level: Swiss-Prot protein existence level 1. The pyruvate dehydrogenase complex catalyzes the overall conversion of pyruvate to acetyl-CoA and CO(2), and thereby links the glycolytic pathway to the tricarboxylic cycle. From Homo sapiens (Human).
   4024..4731    +  CDS            mCherry: mCherry is a basic (constitutively fluorescent) red fluorescent protein published in 2004, derived from Discosoma sp.. It is reported to be a very rapidly-maturing monomer with low acid sensitivity.
   4751..4834    +  CDS            large T antigen (fragment): large T antigen from SV40 (simian virus 40)
   4857..4978    +  polyA_signal   SV40 poly(A) signal: SV40 polyadenylation signal
   5012..5440    -  rep_origin     f1 ori (sequence partly withheld): f1 bacteriophage origin of replication; arrow indicates direction of (+) strand synthesis
   5467..5571    +  promoter       AmpR promoter: bla
   5573..79      +  promoter       SV40 promoter (across the origin): SV40 enhancer and early promoter
>Addgene plasmid #55118 | mCherry-PDHA1-N-10 | addgene full sequence | sequence record 393319 | Addgene NGS Result
AGAGGCCGAGGCCGCCTCGGCCTCTGAGCTATTCCAGAAGTAGTGAGGAGGCTTTTTTGGAGGCCTAGGC
TTTTGCAAAGATCGATCAAGAGACAGGATGAGGATCGTTTCGCATGATTGAACAAGATGGATTGCACGCA
GGTTCTCCGGCCGCTTGGGTGGAGAGGCTATTCGGCTATGACTGGGCACAACAGACAATCGGCTGCTCTG
ATGCCGCCGTGTTCCGGCTGTCAGCGCAGGGGCGCCCGGTTCTTTTTGTCAAGACCGACCTGTCCGGTGC
CCTGAATGAACTGCAAGACGAGGCAGCGCGGCTATCGTGGCTGGCCACGACGGGCGTTCCTTGCGCAGCT
GTGCTCGACGTTGTCACTGAAGCGGGAAGGGACTGGCTGCTATTGGGCGAAGTGCCGGGGCAGGATCTCC
TGTCATCTCACCTTGCTCCTGCCGAGAAAGTATCCATCATGGCTGATGCAATGCGGCGGCTGCATACGCT
TGATCCGGCTACCTGCCCATTCGACCACCAAGCGAAACATCGCATCGAGCGAGCACGTACTCGGATGGAA
GCCGGTCTTGTCGATCAGGATGATCTGGACGAAGAGCATCAGGGGCTCGCGCCAGCCGAACTGTTCGCCA
GGCTCAAGGCGAGCATGCCCGACGGCGAGGATCTCGTCGTGACCCATGGCGATGCCTGCTTGCCGAATAT
CATGGTGGAAAATGGCCGCTTTTCTGGATTCATCGACTGTGGCCGGCTGGGTGTGGCGGACCGCTATCAG
GACATAGCGTTGGCTACCCGTGATATTGCTGAAGAGCTTGGCGGCGAATGGGCTGACCGCTTCCTCGTGC
TTTACGGTATCGCCGCTCCCGATTCGCAGCGCATCGCCTTCTATCGCCTTCTTGACGAGTTCTTCTGAGC
GGGACTCTGGGGTTCGAAATGACCGACCAAGCGACGCCCAACCTGCCATCACGAGATTTCGATTCCACCG
CCGCCTTCTATGAAAGGTTGGGCTTCGGAATCGTTTTCCGGGACGCCGGCTGGATGATCCTCCAGCGCGG
GGATCTCATGCTGGAGTTCTTCGCCCACCCTAGGGGGAGGCTAACTGAAACACGGAAGGAGACAATACCG
GAAGGAACCCGCGCTATGACGGCAATAAAAAGACAGAATAAAACGCACGGTGTTGGGTCGTTTGTTCATA
AACGCGGGGTTCGGTCCCAGGGCTGGCACTCTGTCGATACCCCACCGAGACCCCATTGGGGCCAATACGC
CCGCGTTTCTTCCTTTTCCCCACCCCACCCCCCAAGTTCGGGTGAAGGCCCAGGGCTCGCAGCCAACGTC
GGGGCGGCAGGCCCTGCCATAGCCTCAGGTTACTCATATATACTTTAGATTGATTTAAAACTTCATTTTT
AATTTAAAAGGATCTAGGTGAAGATCCTTTTTGATAATCTCATGACCAAAATCCCTTAACGTGAGTTTTC
GTTCCACTGAGCGTCAGACCCCGTAGAAAAGATCAAAGGATCTTCTTGAGATCCTTTTTTTCTGCGCGTA
ATCTGCTGCTTGCAAACAAAAAAACCACCGCTACCAGCGGTGGTTTGTTTGCCGGATCAAGAGCTACCAA
CTCTTTTTCCGAAGGTAACTGGCTTCAGCAGAGCGCAGATACCAAATACTGTTCTTCTAGTGTAGCCGTA
GTTAGGCCACCACTTCAAGAACTCTGTAGCACCGCCTACATACCTCGCTCTGCTAATCCTGTTACCAGTG
GCTGCTGCCAGTGGCGATAAGTCGTGTCTTACCGGGTTGGACTCAAGACGATAGTTACCGGATAAGGCGC
AGCGGTCGGGCTGAACGGGGGGTTCGTGCACACAGCCCAGCTTGGAGCGAACGACCTACACCGAACTGAG
ATACCTACAGCGTGAGCTATGAGAAAGCGCCACGCTTCCCGAAGGGAGAAAGGCGGACAGGTATCCGGTA
AGCGGCAGGGTCGGAACAGGAGAGCGCACGAGGGAGCTTCCAGGGGGAAACGCCTGGTATCTTTATAGTC
CTGTCGGGTTTCGCCACCTCTGACTTGAGCGTCGATTTTTGTGATGCTCGTCAGGGGGGCGGAGCCTATG
GAAAAACGCCAGCAACGCGGCCTTTTTACGGTTCCTGGCCTTTTGCTGGCCTTTTGCTCACATGTTCTTT
CCTGCGTTATCCCCTGATTCTGTGGATAACCGTATTACCGCCATGCATTAGTTATTAATAGTAATCAATT
ACGGGGTCATTAGTTCATAGCCCATATATGGAGTTCCGCGTTACATAACTTACGGTAAATGGCCCGCCTG
GCTGACCGCCCAACGACCCCCGCCCATTGACGTCAATAATGACGTATGTTCCCATAGTAACGCCAATAGG
GACTTTCCATTGACGTCAATGGGTGGAGTATTTACGGTAAACTGCCCACTTGGCAGTACATCAAGTGTAT
CATATGCCAAGTACGCCCCCTATTGACGTCAATGACGGTAAATGGCCCGCCTGGCATTATGCCCAGTACA
TGACCTTATGGGACTTTCCTACTTGGCAGTACATCTACGTATTAGTCATCGCTATTACCATGGTGATGCG
GTTTTGGCAGTACATCAATGGGCGTGGATAGCGGTTTGACTCACGGGGATTTCCAAGTCTCCACCCCATT
GACGTCAATGGGAGTTTGTTTTGGCACCAAAATCAACGGGACTTTCCAAAATGTCGTAACAACTCCGCCC
CATTGACGCAAATGGGCGGTAGGCGTGTACGGTGGGAGGTCTATATAAGCAGAGCTGGTTTAGTGAACCG
TCAGATCCGCTAGCACCGCCACCATGAGGAAGATGCTCGCCGCCGTCTCCCGCGTGCTGTCTGGCGCTTC
TCAGAAGCCGGCAAGCAGAGTGCTGGTAGCATCCCGTAATTTTGCAAATGATGCTACATTTGAAATTAAG
AAATGTGACCTTCACCGGCTGGAAGAAGGCCCTCCTGTCACAACAGTGCTCACCAGGGAGGATGGGCTCA
AATACTACAGGATGATGCAGACTGTACGCCGAATGGAGTTGAAAGCAGATCAGCTGTATAAACAGAAAAT
TATTCGTGGTTTCTGTCACTTGTGTGATGGTCAGGAAGCTTGCTGTGTGGGCCTGGAGGCCGGCATCAAC
CCCACAGACCATCTCATCACAGCCTACCGGGCTCACGGCTTTACTTTCACCCGGGGCCTTTCCGTCCGAG
AAATTCTCGCAGAGCTTACAGGACGAAAAGGAGGTTGTGCTAAAGGGAAAGGAGGATCGATGCACATGTA
TGCCAAGAACTTCTACGGGGGCAATGGCATCGTGGGAGCGCAGGTGCCCCTGGGCGCTGGGATTGCTCTA
GCCTGTAAGTATAATGGAAAAGATGAGGTCTGCCTGACTTTATATGGCGATGGTGCTGCTAACCAGGGCC
AGATATTCGAAGCTTACAACATGGCAGCTTTGTGGAAATTACCTTGTATTTTCATCTGTGAGAATAATCG
CTATGGAATGGGAACGTCTGTTGAGAGAGCGGCAGCCAGCACTGATTACTACAAGAGAGGCGATTTCATT
CCTGGGCTGAGAGTGGATGGAATGGATATCCTGTGCGTCCGAGAGGCAACAAGGTTTGCTGCTGCCTATT
GTAGATCTGGGAAGGGGCCCATCCTGATGGAGCTGCAGACTTACCGTTACCACGGACACAGTATGAGTGA
CCCTGGAGTCAGTTACCGTACACGAGAAGAAATTCAGGAAGTAAGAAGTAAGAGTGACCCTATTATGCTT
CTCAAGGACAGGATGGTGAACAGCAATCTTGCCAGTGTGGAAGAACTAAAGGAAATTGATGTGGAAGTGA
GGAAGGAGATTGAGGATGCTGCCCAGTTTGCCACGGCCGATCCTGAGCCACCTTTGGAAGAGCTGGGCTA
CCACATCTACTCCAGCGACCCACCTTTTGAAGTTCGTGGTGCCAATCAGTGGATCAAGTTTAAGTCAGTC
AGTAGCTCCGGAGGGGATCCACCGGTCGCCACCATGGTGAGCAAGGGCGAGGAGGATAACATGGCCATCA
TCAAGGAGTTCATGCGCTTCAAGGTGCACATGGAGGGCTCCGTGAACGGCCACGAGTTCGAGATCGAGGG
CGAGGGCGAGGGCCGCCCCTACGAGGGCACCCAGACCGCCAAGCTGAAGGTGACCAAGGGTGGCCCCCTG
CCCTTCGCCTGGGACATCCTGTCCCCTCAGTTCATGTACGGCTCCAAGGCCTACGTGAAGCACCCCGCCG
ACATCCCCGACTACTTGAAGCTGTCCTTCCCCGAGGGCTTCAAGTGGGAGCGCGTGATGAACTTCGAGGA
CGGCGGCGTGGTGACCGTGACCCAGGACTCCTCCCTGCAGGACGGCGAGTTCATCTACAAGGTGAAGCTG
CGCGGCACCAACTTCCCCTCCGACGGCCCCGTAATGCAGAAGAAGACCATGGGCTGGGAGGCCTCCTCCG
AGCGGATGTACCCCGAGGACGGCGCCCTGAAGGGCGAGATCAAGCAGAGGCTGAAGCTGAAGGACGGCGG
CCACTACGACGCTGAGGTCAAGACCACCTACAAGGCCAAGAAGCCCGTGCAGCTGCCCGGCGCCTACAAC
GTCAACATCAAGTTGGACATCACCTCCCACAACGAGGACTACACCATCGTGGAACAGTACGAACGCGCCG
AGGGCCGCCACTCCACCGGCGGCATGGACGAGCTGTACAAGTAAAGCGGCCGCGACTCTAGATCATAATC
AGCCATACCACATTTGTAGAGGTTTTACTTGCTTTAAAAAACCTCCCACACCTCCCCCTGAACCTGAAAC
ATAAAATGAATGCAATTGTTGTTGTTAACTTGTTTATTGCAGCTTATAATGGTTACAAATAAAGCAATAG
CATCACAAATTTCACAAATAAAGCATTTTTTTCACTGCATTCTAGTTGTGGTTTGTCCAAACTCATCAAT
GTATCTTAAGGCGTAAATTGTAAGCGTTAATATTTTGTTAAAATTCGCGTTAAATTTTTGTTAAATCAGC
TCATTTTTTAACCAATAGGCCGAAATCGGCAAAATCCCTTATAAATCAAAAGAATAGACCGAGATAGGGT
[37 nt withheld, positions 5111-5147]
AAAGAACGTGGACTCCAACGTCAAAGG
[49 nt withheld, positions 5175-5223]
T
[91 nt withheld, positions 5225-5315]
G
[124 nt withheld, positions 5317-5440]
CAGGTGGCACTTTTCGGGGAAATGTGCGCGGAACCCCTATTTGTTTATTTTTCTAAATACATTCAAATAT
GTATCCGCTCATGAGACAATAACCCTGATAAATGCTTCAATAATATTGAAAAAGGAAGAGTCCTGAGGCG
GAAAGAACCAGCTGTGGAATGTGTGTCAGTTAGGGTGTGGAAAGTCCCCAGGCTCCCCAGCAGGCAGAAG
TATGCAAAGCATGCATCTCAATTAGTCAGCAACCAGGTGTGGAAAGTCCCCAGGCTCCCCAGCAGGCAGA
AGTATGCAAAGCATGCATCTCAATTAGTCAGCAACCATAGTCCCGCCCCTAACTCCGCCCATCCCGCCCC
TAACTCCGCCCAGTTCCGCCCATTCTCCGCCCCATGGCTGACTAATTTTTTTTATTTATGC
