>Addgene plasmid #55118 | mCherry-PDHA1-N-10 | depositor partial sequence | sequence record 85485 | insert sequence
GTCAGATCCGCTAGCACCGCCACCATGAGGAAGATGCTCGCCGCCGTCTCCCGCGTGCTGTCTGGCGCTT
CTCAGAAGCCGGCAAGCAGAGTGCTGGTAGCATCCCGTAATTTTGCAAATGATGCTACATTTGAAATTAA
GAAATGTGACCTTCACCGGCTGGAAGAAGGCCCTCCTGTCACAACAGTGCTCACCAGGGAGGATGGGCTC
AAATACTACAGGATGATGCAGACTGTACGCCGAATGGAGTTGAAAGCAGATCAGCTGTATAAACAGAAAA
TTATTCGTGGTTTCTGTCACTTGTGTGATGGTCAGGAAGCTTGCTGTGTGGGCCTGGAGGCCGGCATCAA
CCCCACAGACCATCTCATCACAGCCTACCGGGCTCACGGCTTTACTTTCACCCGGGGCCTTTCCGTCCGA
GAAATTCTCGCAGAGCTTACAGGACGAAAAGGAGGTTGTGCTAAAGGGAAAGGAGGATCGATGCACATGT
ATGCCAAGAACTTCTACGGGGGCAATGGCATCGTGGGAGCGCAGGTGCCCCTGGGCGCTGGGATTGCTCT
AGCCTGTAAGTATAATGGAAAAGATGAGGTCTGCCTGACTTTATATGGCGATGGTGCTGCTAACCAGGGC
CAGATATTCGAAGCTTACAACATGGCAGCTTTGTGGAAATTACCTTGTATTTTCATCTGTGAGAATAATC
GCTATGGAATGGGAACGTCTGTTGAGAGAGCGGCAGCCAGCACTGATTACTACAAGAGAGGCGATTTCAT
TCCTGGGCTGAGAGTGGATGGAATGGATATCCTGTGCGTCCGAGAGGCAACAAGGTTTGCTGCTGCCTAT
TGTAGATCTGGGAAGGGGCCCATCCTGATGGAGCTGCAGACTTACCGTTACCACGGACACAGTATGAGTG
ACCCTGGAGTCAGTTACCGTACACGAGAAGAAATTCAGGAAGTAAGAAGTAAGAGTGACCCTATTATGCT
TCTCAAGGACAGGATGGTGAACAGCAATCTTGCCAGTGTGGAAGAACTAAAGGAAATTGATGTGGAAGTG
AGGAAGGAGATTGAGGATGCTGCCCAGTTTGCCACGGCCGATCCTGAGCCACCTTTGGAAGAGCTGGGCT
ACCACATCTACTCCAGCGACCCACCTTTTGAAGTTCGTGGTGCCAATCAGTGGATCAAGTTTAAGTCAGT
CAGTAGCTCCGGAGGGGATCCACCGGTCGCCACCATGGTGAGCAAGGGCGAGGAGGATAACATGGCCATC
ATCAAGGAGTTCATGCGCTTCAAGGTGCACATGGAGGGCTCCGTGAACGGCCACGAGTTCGAGATCGAGG
GCGAGGGCGAGGGCCGCCCCTACGAGGGCACCCAGACCGCCAAGCTGAAGGTGACCAAGGGTGGCCCCCT
GCCCTTCGCCTGGGACATCCTGTCCCCTCAGTTCATGTACGGCTCCAAGGCCTACGTGAAGCACCCCGCC
GACATCCCCGACTACTTGAAGCTGTCCTTCCCCGAGGGCTTCAAGTGGGAGCGCGTGATGAACTTCGAGG
ACGGCGGCGTGGTGACCGTGACCCAGGACTCCTCCCTGCAGGACGGCGAGTTCATCTACAAGGTGAAGCT
GCGCGGCACCAACTTCCCCTCCGACGGCCCCGTAATGCAGAAGAAGACCATGGGCTGGGAGGCCTCCTCC
GAGCGGATGTACCCCGAGGACGGCGCCCTGAAGGGCGAGATCAAGCAGAGGCTGAAGCTGAAGGACGGCG
GCCACTACGACGCTGAGGTCAAGACCACCTACAAGGCCAAGAAGCCCGTGCAGCTGCCCGGCGCCTACAA
CGTCAACATCAAGTTGGACATCACCTCCCACAACGAGGACTACACCATCGTGGAACAGTACGAACGCGCC
GAGGGCCGCCACTCCACCGGCGGCATGGACGAGCTGTACAAGTAAAGCGGCCGCGACTCTAGATCATAAT
CAGCC
