>Addgene plasmid #55118 | mCherry-PDHA1-N-10 | addgene partial sequence | sequence record 101107 | C-ter-GFP 5'-CTCCTCGCCCTTGCTCAC-3'
AACTTGATCCACTGATTGGCACCACGAACTTCAAAAGGTGGGTCGCTGGAGTAGATGTGGTAGCCCAGCT
CTTCCAAAGGTGGCTCAGGATCGGCCGTGGCAAACTGGGCAGCATCCTCAATCTCCTTCCTCACTTCCAC
ATCAATTTCCTTTAGTTCTTCCACACTGGCAAGATTGCTGTTCACCATCCTGTCCTTGAGAAGCATAATA
GGGTCACTCTTACTTCTTACTTCCTGAATTTCTTCTCGTGTACGGTAACTGACTCCAGGGTCACTCATAC
TGTGTCCGTGGTAACGGTAAGTCTGCAGCTCCATCAGGATGGGCCCCTTCCCAGATCTACAATAGGCAGC
AGCAAACCTTGTTGCCTCTCGGACGCACAGGATATCCATTCCATCCACTCTCAGCCCAGGAATGAAATCG
CCTCTCTTGTAGTAATCAGTGCTGGCTGCCGCTCTCTCAACAGACGTTCCCATTCCATAGCGATTATTCT
CACAGATGAAAATACAAGGTAATTTCCACAAAGCTGCCATGTTGTAAGCTTCGAATATCTGGCCCTGGTT
AGCAGCACCATCGCCATATAAAGTCAGGCAGACCTCATCTTTTCCATTATACTTACAGGCTAGAGCAATC
CCAGCGCCCAGGGGCACCTGCGCTCCCACGATGCCATTGCCCCCGTAGAAGTTCTTGGCATACATGTGCA
TCGATCCTCCTTTCCCTTTAGCACAACCTCCTTTTCGTCCTGTAAGCTCTGCGAGAATTTCTCGGACGGA
AAGGCCCCGGGTGAAAGTAAAGCCGTGAGCCCGGTAGGCTGTGATGAGATGGTCTGTGG
